>Addgene plasmid #62108 | pMuLE ENTR 7SK L5-L2 | depositor full sequence | sequence record 101397 | Full Sequence
CTTTTTTGAATTCGTACCCAGCTTTCTTGTACAAAGTTGGCATTATAAGAAAGCATTGCTTATCAATTTG
TTGCAACGAACAGGTCACTATCAGTCAAAATAAAATCATTATTTGCCATCCAGCTGCAGGGCGGCCGCGA
TATCCCCTATAGTGAGTCGTATTACATGGTCATAGCTGTTTCCTGGCAGCTCTGGCCCGTGTCTCAAAAT
CTCTGATGTTACATTGCACAAGATAAAAATATATCATCATGAACAATAAAACTGTCTGCTTACATAAACA
GTAATACAAGGGGTGTTATGAGCCATATTCAACGGGAAACGTCGAGGCCGCGATTAAATTCCAACATGGA
TGCTGATTTATATGGGTATAAATGGGCTCGCGATAATGTCGGGCAATCAGGTGCGACAATCTATCGCTTG
TATGGGAAGCCCGATGCGCCAGAGTTGTTTCTGAAACATGGCAAAGGTAGCGTTGCCAATGATGTTACAG
ATGAGATGGTCAGACTAAACTGGCTGACGGAATTTATGCCTCTTCCGACCATCAAGCATTTTATCCGTAC
TCCTGATGATGCATGGTTACTCACCACTGCGATCCCCGGAAAAACAGCATTCCAGGTATTAGAAGAATAT
CCTGATTCAGGTGAAAATATTGTTGATGCGCTGGCAGTGTTCCTGCGCCGGTTGCATTCGATTCCTGTTT
GTAATTGTCCTTTTAACAGCGATCGCGTATTTCGTCTCGCTCAGGCGCAATCACGAATGAATAACGGTTT
GGTTGATGCGAGTGATTTTGATGACGAGCGTAATGGCTGGCCTGTTGAACAAGTCTGGAAAGAAATGCAT
AAACTTTTGCCATTCTCACCGGATTCAGTCGTCACTCATGGTGATTTCTCACTTGATAACCTTATTTTTG
ACGAGGGGAAATTAATAGGTTGTATTGATGTTGGACGAGTCGGAATCGCAGACCGATACCAGGATCTTGC
CATCCTATGGAACTGCCTCGGTGAGTTTTCTCCTTCATTACAGAAACGGCTTTTTCAAAAATATGGTATT
GATAATCCTGATATGAATAAATTGCAGTTTCATTTGATGCTCGATGAGTTTTTCTAATCAGAATTGGTTA
ATTGGTTGTAACACTGGCAGAGCATTACGCTGACTTGACGGGACGGCGCAAGCTCATGACCAAAATCCCT
TAACGTGAGTTACGCGTCGTTCCACTGAGCGTCAGACCCCGTAGAAAAGATCAAAGGATCTTCTTGAGAT
CCTTTTTTTCTGCGCGTAATCTGCTGCTTGCAAACAAAAAAACCACCGCTACCAGCGGTGGTTTGTTTGC
CGGATCAAGAGCTACCAACTCTTTTTCCGAAGGTAACTGGCTTCAGCAGAGCGCAGATACCAAATACTGT
TCTTCTAGTGTAGCCGTAGTTAGGCCACCACTTCAAGAACTCTGTAGCACCGCCTACATACCTCGCTCTG
CTAATCCTGTTACCAGTGGCTGCTGCCAGTGGCGATAAGTCGTGTCTTACCGGGTTGGACTCAAGACGAT
AGTTACCGGATAAGGCGCAGCGGTCGGGCTGAACGGGGGGTTCGTGCACACAGCCCAGCTTGGAGCGAAC
GACCTACACCGAACTGAGATACCTACAGCGTGAGCTATGAGAAAGCGCCACGCTTCCCGAAGGGAGAAAG
GCGGACAGGTATCCGGTAAGCGGCAGGGTCGGAACAGGAGAGCGCACGAGGGAGCTTCCAGGGGGAAACG
CCTGGTATCTTTATAGTCCTGTCGGGTTTCGCCACCTCTGACTTGAGCGTCGATTTTTGTGATGCTCGTC
AGGGGGGCGGAGCCTATGGAAAAACGCCAGCAACGCGGCCTTTTTACGGTTCCTGGCCTTTTGCTGGCCT
TTTGCTCACATGTTCTTTCCTGCGTTATCCCCTGATTCTGTGGATAACCGTATTACCGCCTTTGAGTGAG
CTGATACCGCTCGCCGCAGCCGAACGACCGAGCGCAGCGAGTCAGTGAGCGAGGAAGCGGAAGAGCGCCC
AATACGCAAACCGCCTCTCCCCGCGCGTTGGCCGATTCATTAATGCAGCTGGCACGACAGGTTTCCCGAC
TGGAAAGCGGGCAGTGAGCGCAACGCAATTAATACGCGTACCGCTAGCCAGGAAGAGTTTGTAGAAACGC
AAAAAGGCCATCCGTCAGGATGGCCTTCTGCTTAGTTTGATGCCTGGCAGTTTATGGCGGGCGTCCTGCC
CGCCACCCTCCGGGCCGTTGCTTCACAACGTTCAAATCCGCTCCCGGCGGATTTGTCCTACTCAGGAGAG
CGTTCACCGACAAACAACAGATAAAACGAAAGGCCCAGTCTTCCGACTGAGCCTTTCGTTTTATTTGATG
CCTGGCAGTTCCCTACTCTCGCGTTAACGCTAGCATGGATGTTTTCCCAGTCACGACGTTGTAAAACGAC
GGCCAGTCTTAAGCTCGGGCCCCAAATAATGATTTTATTTTGACTGATAGTGACCTGTTCGTTGCAACAA
ATTGATGAGCAATGCTTTTTTATAATGCCAACTTTGTATACAAAAGTTGCTATCGATCTAGTGCTGCAGT
ATTTAGCATGCCCCACCCATCTGCAAGGCATTCTGGATAGTGTCAAAACAGCCGGAAATCAAGTCCGTTT
ATCTCAAACTTTAGCATTTTGGGAATAAATGATATTTGCTATGCTGGTTAAATTAGATTTTAGTTAAATT
TCCTGCTGAAGCTCTAGTACGATAAGTAACTTGACCTAAGTGTAAAGTTGAGATTTCCTTCAGGTTTATA
TAGCTTGTGCGCCGCCTGGGTACCTCGGTCTTCACAGATCTAGAGCT
Features (pLannotate 1.2.2; 9 found; start..end, strand, type, name):
     16..115     -  protein_bind   attL2: mutant version of attL; recombination site for the Gateway® LR reaction LR Clonase™
    146..164     -  promoter       T7 promoter: promoter for bacteriophage T7 RNA polymerase
    298..1107    +  CDS            KanR: aminoglycoside phosphotransferase; aph(3')-Ia; confers resistance to kanamycin in bacteria or G418 (Geneticin®) in eukaryotes
   1254..1842    +  rep_origin     ori: high-copy-number ColE1/pMB1/pBR322/pUC origin of replication
   2025..2117    +  CDS            lacI (fragment): lac repressor; lacI; The lac repressor binds to the lac operator to inhibit transcription in E. coli. This inhibition can be relieved by adding lactose or isopropyl-β-D-thiogalactopyranoside (IPTG).
   2172..2199    -  terminator     rrnB T2 terminator: transcription terminator T2 from the E. coli rrnB gene
   2331..2374    +  terminator     rrnB T1 terminator: Escherichia coli rrnB; transcription terminator T1 from the E. coli rrnB gene
   2421..2457    -  CDS            lacZα (fragment): LacZα fragment of β-galactosidase; lacZ fragment
   2474..2569    +  protein_bind   attL5: mutant version of attL; recombination site for the Gateway® LR reaction LR Clonase™
