[The description below was written by a language model from this plasmid's Addgene catalogue record and pLannotate feature annotations shown in this document.]
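Description:
pMuLE ENTR 7SK L5-L2 is an empty Gateway entry vector from the MuLE (Multiple Lentiviral Expression) modular cloning system, designed to carry an shRNA expression unit into a lentiviral destination vector by MultiSite Gateway recombination. It is a small plasmid of about 2.8 kb, propagated in E. coli at high copy from a ColE1/pUC-type origin and selected with kanamycin through an aminoglycoside phosphotransferase (KanR) gene. The named backbone is not recorded, but the feature table shows elements typical of Gateway entry plasmids: rrnB T1 and T2 transcription terminators upstream of the recombination cassette, which insulate it from read-through transcription, a T7 promoter next to one att site, and short residual lacI and lacZα fragments that have no evident function here.

The functional cassette lies between the attL5 and attL2 recombination sites. According to the catalogue entry, this region contains a 7SK RNA polymerase III promoter, which drives small, defined transcripts and suits short hairpin RNAs for RNAi in mammalian cells. The automated annotation did not label the 7SK promoter, but the unannotated stretch between attL5 and attL2, across the origin of the circular map, is where it would be expected. No insert is present; users clone their own hairpin sequence downstream of the promoter. The L5-L2 site pairing fixes the position and orientation of this module in an LR Clonase reaction, so it can be joined with other MuLE entry vectors carrying complementary att sites. This allows several shRNA or expression elements to be assembled in a defined order in one lentiviral vector for combinatorial genetic manipulation of mammalian cells.
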