Addgene plasmid #62108: pMuLE ENTR 7SK L5-L2
Purpose: (Empty Backbone) MuLE (Multiple Lentiviral Expression) Entry vector containing a 7SK RNA polymerase III promoter for shRNA expression. Compatible with MultiSite Gateway cloning
Depositing lab: Ian Frew. Depositing organization: University of Zurich. Publication: A versatile modular vector system for rapid combinatorial mammalian genetics. Albers J, Danzer C, Rechsteiner M, Lehmann H, Brandt LP, Hejhal T, Catalano A, Busenhart P, Goncalves AF, Brandt S, Bode PK, Bode-Lesniewska B, Wild PJ, Frew IJ. J Clin Invest. 2015 Mar 9. pii: 79743. doi: 10.1172/JCI79743. PubMed 25751063.
Backbone
  Vector backbone: N/A
  Vector type: Mammalian Expression, RNAi ; MuLE Gateway Entry Vector
Growth in bacteria
  Bacterial resistance: Kanamycin, 50 μg/mL
  Growth temperature: 37°C
  Growth strain: DH5alpha
  Copy number: High Copy
Gene/Insert
  Gene/Insert name: None
Terms and licenses: Academic/Nonprofit Terms; Industry Terms: Not Available to Industry
How to cite: pMuLE ENTR 7SK L5-L2 was a gift from Ian Frew (Addgene plasmid # 62108 ; http://n2t.net/addgene:62108 ; RRID:Addgene_62108)
