>Addgene plasmid #62108 | pMuLE ENTR 7SK L5-L2 | addgene partial sequence | sequence record 106104 | M13-F20 5'-TGTAAAACGACGGCCAGT-3'
GACTGATAGTGACCTGTTCGTTGCAACAAATTGATGAGCAATGCTTTTTTATAATGCCAACTTTGTATAC
AAAAGTTGCTATCGATCTAGTGCTGCAGTATTTAGCATGCCCCACCCATCTGCAAGGCATTCTGGATAGT
GTCAAAACAGCCGGAAATCAAGTCCGTTTATCTCAAACTTTAGCATTTTGGGAATAAATGATATTTGCTA
TGCTGGTTAAATTAGATTTTAGTTAAATTTCCTGCTGAAGCTCTAGTACGATAAGTAACTTGACCTAAGT
GTAAAGTTGAGATTTCCTTCAGGTTTATATAGCTTGTGCGCCGCCTGGGTACCTCGGTC
