>Addgene plasmid #62108 | pMuLE ENTR 7SK L5-L2 | addgene partial sequence | sequence record 106106 | M13-Rev 5'-CAGGAAACAGCTATGACC-3'
CGCGGCCGCCCTGCAGCTGGATGGCAAATAATGATTTTATTTTGACTGATAGTGACCTGTTCGTTGCAAC
AAATTGATAAGCAATGCTTTCTTATAATGCCAACTTTGTACAAGAAAGCTGGGTACGAATTCAAAAAAGA
GCTCTAGATCTGTGAAGACCGAGGTACCCAGGCGGCGCACAAGCTATATAAACCTGAAGGAAATCTCAAC
TTTACACTTAGGTCAAGTTACTTATCGTACTAGAGCTTCAGCAGGAAATTTAACTAAAATCTAATTTAAC
CAGCATAGCAAATATCATTTATTCCCAAAATGCTAAAGTTTGAGATAAACGGACTTGATTTCCGGCTGTT
TTGACACTAT
